Addgene plasmid #211839: pDGB3_alpha1-AtUBQ10:HR1bR181/185A-GFP-T35S
Purpose: Plant transient expression cassette for GFP fused to the mutant HR1b degron sequence under UBQ10 promoter.
Depositing lab: Marcela Rojas-Pierce. Depositing organization: North Carolina State University. Publication: Rapid depletion of target proteins in plants by an inducible protein degradation system. Huang L, Rojas-Pierce M. Plant Cell. 2024 Mar 6:koae072. doi: 10.1093/plcell/koae072. PubMed 38446628.
Backbone
  Vector backbone: pDGB3_alpha1
  Backbone manufacturer: Diego Orzaez Lab
  Backbone size w/o insert (bp): 6367
  Vector type: Plant Expression, Synthetic Biology
  Selectable markers: Rifamycin for Agrobacterium
Growth in bacteria
  Bacterial resistance: Kanamycin, 50 μg/mL
  Growth temperature: 37°C
  Growth strain: DH5alpha
  Copy number: High Copy
Gene/Insert
  Gene/Insert name: HR1b
  Species: Synthetic
  Mutation: R181A R185A
  Promoter: UBIQUITIN10
  Tag / fusion protein: GFP (C terminal on insert)
  Cloning method: Restriction Enzyme; 5′ cloning site BsaI (destroyed during cloning); 3′ cloning site BsaI (destroyed during cloning)
Terms and licenses: Academic/Nonprofit Terms; Industry Terms: Not Available to Industry
Depositor comments: Rojas-Pierce Lab plasmid pMRP0745, Design 9
How to cite: pDGB3_alpha1-AtUBQ10:HR1bR181/185A-GFP-T35S was a gift from Marcela Rojas-Pierce (Addgene plasmid # 211839 ; http://n2t.net/addgene:211839 ; RRID:Addgene_211839)
