[The description below was written by a language model from this plasmid's Addgene catalogue record and pLannotate feature annotations shown in this document.]
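Description:
pDGB3_alpha1-AtUBQ10:HR1bR181/185A-GFP-T35S is a GoldenBraid-style binary T-DNA plasmid for plant expression, built on the pDGB3_alpha1 backbone and sequenced at about 9.5 kb. It is a shuttle vector. A high-copy ColE1/pUC-type origin (with a pBR322 bom site and a remnant of rop) supports replication in E. coli, while the pVS1 oriV with its RepA replication and StaA stability proteins maintains the plasmid in Agrobacterium. Selection in bacteria is by a kanamycin resistance gene (aph(3')-Ia) located outside the T-DNA. The rifamycin listed as a selectable marker applies to the Agrobacterium host. No plant selectable marker is annotated between the nopaline-type left and right border repeats, which fits the stated use in transient expression.

The payload is a single transcriptional unit assembled through BsaI sites that were destroyed during cloning. The Arabidopsis UBIQUITIN10 promoter is recorded as driving it. The promoter is not annotated in the feature table but presumably lies in the unannotated region upstream of the coding sequence. It drives a synthetic HR1b sequence, which the annotation matches to a fragment of human PKN1, fused at its C terminus to EGFP and terminated by the CaMV 35S polyadenylation signal. The HR1b segment serves as a degron tag in an inducible targeted protein degradation system for plants. This version carries the R181A and R185A substitutions and is described as the mutant degron. The record does not say what these substitutions do, although a mutant degron of this kind would typically serve as a comparison for the wild-type HR1b-GFP reporter. The fluorescence of the GFP fusion offers a way to follow protein abundance after Agrobacterium-mediated delivery into plant tissue.
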