Features (pLannotate 1.2.2; 13 found; start..end, strand, type, name):
   2011..2244    +  CDS            PKN1 (fragment): PKN1_HUMAN - Also known as PAK1, PKN, PRK1, PRKCL1. Experimental evidence at protein level: Swiss-Prot protein existence level 1. PKC-related serine/threonine-protein kinase involved in various processes such as regulation of the intermediate filaments of the actin cytoskeleton, cell migration, tumor cell invasion and transcription regulation. Part of a signaling cascade that begins with the activation of the adrenergic receptor ADRA1B and leads to the activation of MAPK14. Regulates the cytoskeletal network by phosphorylating proteins such as VIM and neurofilament proteins NEFH, NEFL and NEFM
   2251..2967    +  CDS            EGFP: EGFP is a basic (constitutively fluorescent) green fluorescent protein published in 1996, derived from Aequorea victoria. It is reported to be a rapidly-maturing weak dimer with moderate acid sensitivity.
   3007..3163    +  polyA_signal   CaMV poly(A) signal (fragment): cauliflower mosaic virus polyadenylation signal
   3184..3208    +  misc_feature   RB T-DNA repeat: right border repeat from nopaline C58 T-DNA
   3548..3949    +  CDS            Y4CG_SINFN (fragment): Protein inferred from homology: Swiss-Prot protein existence level 3. From Sinorhizobium fredii (strain NBRC 101917 / NGR234).
   4509..5138    +  CDS            pVS1 StaA: stability protein from the Pseudomonas plasmid pVS1 (Heeb et al., 2000)
   5567..6640    +  CDS            pVS1 RepA: replication protein from the Pseudomonas plasmid pVS1 (Heeb et al., 2000)
   6706..6900    +  rep_origin     pVS1 oriV: origin of replication for the Pseudomonas plasmid pVS1 (Heeb et al., 2000)
   7103..7142    +  CDS            rop (fragment): Rop protein, which maintains plasmids at low copy number; rop
   7244..7384    +  misc_feature   bom: basis of mobility region from pBR322
   7570..8158    -  rep_origin     ori: high-copy-number ColE1/pMB1/pBR322/pUC origin of replication
   8246..9061    -  CDS            KanR: aminoglycoside phosphotransferase; aph(3')-Ia; confers resistance to kanamycin in bacteria or G418 (Geneticin®) in eukaryotes
   9494..9518    +  misc_feature   LB T-DNA repeat: left border repeat from nopaline C58 T-DNA
>Addgene plasmid #211839 | pDGB3_alpha1-AtUBQ10:HR1bR181/185A-GFP-T35S | addgene full sequence | sequence record 422273 | Addgene NGS Result
TAACGAATTCGTCTCAGGAGAGTCTAGCTCAACAGAGCTTTTAACCCAAATTGGTACAATAGAATACAAC
TTTAGATCATAATTCTCAAAAGAAAGAGATTCCTTAGCTATTCTATCTGCCACTCCATTTCCTTCTCGGC
TTGTATGCACAAGCATAAAATCCTCAAACTTGCTAAGTAGATACTTTATGTCTTGGATAATTGGATTGAG
ACTTGACAAGCATAACTTTCATGTAACCAAAGACACAAGTTGCTGAGAATCCACCTCAAAAATGATCTTC
CTATAATTGAATCGGGATAATGACAGCACAGCCCATCTAAGAGCCTCCACTTCTACTTCCAGCACGCTTC
TTACTTTTACCACAGCTCTTGCACCTAACCATAACACCTTCCCTGTATGATCGCGAAGCACCCACCCTAA
GCCACATTTTAATCCTTCTGTTGGCCATGCCCCATCAAAGTTGCACTTAACCCAAGATTGTGGTGGAGCT
TCCCATGTTTCTCGTCTGTCCCGACGGTGTTGTGGTTGGTGCTTTCCTTACATTCTGAGCCTCTTTCCTT
CTAATCCACTCATCTGCATCTTCTTGTGTCCTTACTAATACCTCATTGGTTCCAAATTCCCTCCCTTTAA
GCACCAGCTCGTTTCTGTTCTTCCACAGCCTCCCAAGTATCCAAGGGACTAAAGCCTCCACATTCTTCAG
ATCAGGATATTCTTGTTTAAGATGTTGAACTCTATGGAGGTTTGTATGAACTGATGATCTAGGACCGGAT
AAGTTCCCTTCTTCATAGCGAACTTATTCAAAGAATGTTTTGTGTATCATTCTTGTTACATTGTTATTAA
TGAAAAAATATTATTGGTCATTGGACTGAACACGAGTGTTAAATATGGACCAGGCCCCAAATAAGATCCA
TTGATATATGAATTAAATAACAAGAATAAATCGAGTCACCAAACCACTTGCCTTTTTTAACGAGACTTGT
TCACCAACTTGATACAAAAGTCATTATCCTATGCAAATCAATAATCATACAAAAATATCCAATAACACTA
AAAAATTAAAAGAAATGGATAATTTCACAATATGTTATACGATAAAGAAGTTACTTTTCCAAGAAATTCA
CTGATTTTATAAGCCCACTTGCATTAGATAAATGGCAAAAAAAAACAAAAAGGAAAAGAAATAAAGCACG
AAGAATTCTAGAAAATACGAAATACGCTTCAATGCAGTGGGACCCACGGTTCAATTATTGCCAATTTTCA
GCTCCACCGTATATTTAAAAAATAAAACGATAATGCTAAAAAAATATAAATCGTAACGATCGTTAAATCT
CAACGGCTGGATCTTATGACGACCGTTAGAAATTGTGGTTGTCGACGAGTCAGTAATAAACGGCGTCAAA
GTGGTTGCAGCCGGCACACACGAGTCGTGTTTATCAACTCAAAGCACAAATACTTTTCCTCAACCTAAAA
ATAAGGCAATTAGCCAAAAACAACTTTGCGTGTAAACAACGCTCAATACACGTGTCATTTTATTATTAGC
TATTGCTTCACCGCCTTAGCTTTCTCGTGACCTAGTCGTCCTCGTCTTTTCTTCTTCTTCTTCTATAAAA
CAATACCCAAAGAGCTCTTCTTCTTCACAATTCAGATTTCAATTTCTCAAAATCTTAAAAACTTTCTCTC
AATTCTCTCTACCGTGATCAAGGTAAATTTCTGTGTTCCTTATTCTCTCAAAATCTTCGATTTTGTTTTC
GTTCGATCCCAATTTCGTATATGTTCTTTGGTTTAGATTCTGTTAATCTTAGATCGAAGACGATTTTCTG
GGTTTGATCGTTAGATATCATCTTAATTCTCGATTAGGGTTTCATAGATATCATCCGATTTGTTCAAATA
ATTTGAGTTTTGTCGAATAATTACTCTTCGATTTGTGATTTCTATCTAGATCTGGTGTTAGTTTCTAGTT
TGTGCGATCGAATTTGTCGATTAATCTGAGTTTTTCTGATTAACAGAATGGCTACTAATCTTTCTAGAGT
TGCTGGACTTGAAAAGCAACTTGCTATTGAACTTAAGGTTAAGCAAGGTGCTGAAAATATGATTCAAACT
TATTCTAATGGATCTACTAAGGATAGAAAGCTTCTTCTTACTGCTCAACAAATGCTTCAAGATTCTAAGA
CTAAGATTGATATTATTGCAATGCAACTTGCAAGAGCTCTTCAAGCTGGTCAACTTGAAAATCAAGCTGC
TCCTGGTTCGATGGTGAGCAAGGGCGAGGAGCTGTTCACCGGGGTGGTGCCCATCCTGGTCGAGCTGGAC
GGCGACGTAAACGGCCACAAGTTCAGCGTGTCCGGCGAGGGCGAGGGCGATGCCACCTACGGCAAGCTGA
CCCTGAAGTTCATCTGCACCACCGGCAAGCTGCCCGTGCCCTGGCCCACCCTCGTGACCACCCTGACCTA
CGGCGTGCAGTGCTTCAGCCGCTACCCCGACCACATGAAGCAGCACGACTTCTTCAAGTCCGCCATGCCC
GAAGGCTACGTCCAGGAGCGCACCATCTTCTTCAAGGACGACGGCAACTACAAGACCCGCGCCGAGGTGA
AGTTCGAGGGCGACACCCTGGTGAACCGCATCGAGCTGAAGGGCATCGACTTCAAGGAGGACGGCAACAT
CCTGGGGCACAAGCTGGAGTACAACTACAACAGCCACAACGTCTATATCATGGCCGACAAGCAGAAGAAC
GGCATCAAGGTGAACTTCAAGATCCGCCACAACATCGAGGACGGCAGCGTGCAGCTCGCCGACCACTACC
AGCAGAACACCCCCATCGGCGACGGCCCCGTGCTGCTGCCCGACAACCACTACCTGAGCACCCAGTCCGC
CCTGAGCAAAGACCCCAACGAGAAGCGCGATCACATGGTCCTGCTGGAGTTCGTGACCGCCGCCGGGATC
ACTCTCGGCATGGACGAGCTGTACAAGTGAGCTTAAATCACCAGTCTCTCTCTACAAATCTATCTCTCTC
TATAATAATGTGTGAGTAGTTCCCAGATAAGGGAATTAGGGTTCTTATAGGGTTTCGCTCATGTGTTGAG
CATATAAGAAACCCTTAGTATGTATTTGTATTTGTAAAATACTTCTATCAATAAAATTTCTAATTCCTAA
AACCAAAATCCAGCGCTGTCATGAGACGAATTCTGACAGGATATATTGGCGGGTAAACCTAAGAGAAAAG
AGCGTTTATTAGAATAATCGGATATTTAAAAGGGCGTGAAAAGGTTTATCCGTTCGTCCATTTGTATGTG
CATGCCAACCACAGGGTTCCCCTCGGGATCAAAGTACTTTGATCCAACCCCTCCGCTGCTATAGTGCAGT
CGGCTTCTGACGTTCAGTGCAGCCGTCATCTGAAAACGACATGTCGCACAAGTCCTAAGTTACGCGACAG
GCTGCCGCCCTGCCCTTTTCCTGGCGTTTTCTTGTCGCGTGTTTTAGTCGCATAAAGTAGAATACTTGCG
ACTAGAACCGGAGACATTACGCCATGAACAAGAGCGCCGCCGCTGGCCTGCTGGGCTATGCCCGCGTCAG
CACCGACGACCAGGACTTGACCAACCAACGGGCCGAACTGCACGCGGCCGGCTGCACCAAGCTGTTTTCC
GAGAAGATCACCGGCACCAGGCGCGACCGCCCGGAGCTGGCCAGGATGCTTGACCACCTACGCCCTGGCG
ACGTTGTGACAGTGACCAGGCTAGACCGCCTGGCCCGCAGCACCCGCGACCTACTGGACATTGCCGAGCG
CATCCAGGAGGCCGGCGCGGGCCTGCGTAGCCTGGCAGAGCCGTGGGCCGACACCACCACGCCGGCCGGC
CGCATGGTGTTGACCGTGTTCGCCGGCATTGCCGAGTTCGAGCGTTCCCTAATCATCGACCGCACCCGGA
GCGGGCGCGAGGCCGCCAAGGCCCGAGGCGTGAAGTTTGGCCCCCGCCCTACCCTCACCCCGGCACAGAT
CGCGCACGCCCGCGAGCTGATCGACCAGGAAGGCCGCACCGTGAAAGAGGCGGCTGCACTGCTTGGCGTG
CATCGCTCGACCCTGTACCGCGCACTTGAGCGCAGCGAGGAAGTGACGCCCACCGAGGCCAGGCGGCGCG
GTGCCTTCCGTGAGGACGCATTGACCGAGGCCGACGCCCTGGCGGCCGCCGAGAATGAACGCCAAGAGGA
ACAAGCATGAAACCGCACCAGGACGGCCAGGACGAACCGTTTTTCATTACCGAAGAGATCGAGGCGGAGA
TGATCGCGGCCGGGTACGTGTTCGAGCCGCCCGCGCACCTCTCAACCGTGCGGCTGCATGAAATCCTGGC
CGGTTTGTCTGATGCCAAGCTGGCGGCCTGGCCGGCCAGCTTGGCCGCTGAAGAAACCGAGCGCCGCCGT
CTAAAAAGGTGATGTGTATTTGAGTAAAACAGCTTGCGTCATGCGGTCGCTGCGTATATGATGCGATGAG
TAAATAAACAAATACGCAAGGGGAACGCATGAAGGTTATCGCTGTACTTAACCAGAAAGGCGGGTCAGGC
AAGACGACCATCGCAACCCATCTAGCCCGCGCCCTGCAACTCGCCGGGGCCGATGTTCTGTTAGTCGATT
CCGATCCCCAGGGCAGTGCCCGCGATTGGGCGGCCGTGCGGGAAGATCAACCGCTAACCGTTGTCGGCAT
CGACCGCCCGACGATTGACCGCGACGTGAAGGCCATCGGCCGGCGCGACTTCGTAGTGATCGACGGAGCG
CCCCAGGCGGCGGACTTGGCTGTGTCCGCGATCAAGGCAGCCGACTTCGTGCTGATTCCGGTGCAGCCAA
GCCCTTACGACATATGGGCCACCGCCGACCTGGTGGAGCTGGTTAAGCAGCGCATTGAGGTCACGGATGG
AAGGCTACAAGCGGCCTTTGTCGTGTCGCGGGCGATCAAAGGCACGCGCATCGGCGGTGAGGTTGCCGAG
GCGCTGGCCGGGTACGAGCTGCCCATTCTTGAGTCCCGTATCACGCAGCGCGTGAGCTACCCAGGCACTG
CCGCCGCCGGCACAACCGTTCTTGAATCAGAACCCGAGGGCGACGCTGCCCGCGAGGTCCAGGCGCTGGC
CGCTGAAATTAAATCAAAACTCATTTGAGTTAATGAGGTAAAGAGAAAATGAGCAAAAGCACAAACACGC
TAAGTGCCGGCCGTCCGAGCGCACGCAGCAGCAAGGCTGCAACGTTGGCCAGCCTGGCAGACACGCCAGC
CATGAAGCGGGTCAACTTTCAGTTGCCGGCGGAGGATCACACCAAGCTGAAGATGTACGCGGTACGCCAA
GGCAAGACCATTACCGAGCTGCTATCTGAATACATCGCGCAGCTACCAGAGTAAATGAGCAAATGAATAA
ATGAGTAGATGAATTTTAGCGGCTAAAGGAGGCGGCATGGAAAATCAAGAACAACCAGGCACCGACGCCG
TGGAATGCCCCATGTGTGGAGGAACGGGCGGTTGGCCAGGCGTAAGCGGCTGGGTTGCCTGCCGGCCCTG
CAATGGCACTGGAACCCCCAAGCCCGAGGAATCGGCGTGAGCGGTCGCAAACCATCCGGCCCGGTACAAA
TCGGCGCGGCGCTGGGTGATGACCTGGTGGAGAAGTTGAAGGCCGCGCAGGCCGCCCAGCGGCAACGCAT
CGAGGCAGAAGCACGCCCCGGTGAATCGTGGCAAGCGGCCGCTGATCGAATCCGCAAAGAATCCCGGCAA
CCGCCGGCAGCCGGTGCGCCGTCGATTAGGAAGCCGCCCAAGGGCGACGAGCAACCAGATTTTTTCGTTC
CGATGCTCTATGACGTGGGCACCCGCGATAGTCGCAGCATCATGGACGTGGCCGTTTTCCGTCTGTCGAA
GCGTGACCGACGAGCTGGCGAGGTGATCCGCTACGAGCTTCCAGACGGGCACGTAGAGGTTTCCGCAGGG
CCGGCCGGCATGGCCAGTGTGTGGGATTACGACCTGGTACTGATGGCGGTTTCCCATCTAACCGAATCCA
TGAACCGATACCGGGAAGGGAAGGGAGACAAGCCCGGCCGCGTGTTCCGTCCACACGTTGCGGACGTACT
CAAGTTCTGCCGGCGAGCCGATGGCGGAAAGCAGAAAGACGACCTGGTAGAAACCTGCATTCGGTTAAAC
ACCACGCACGTTGCCATGCAGCGTACGAAGAAGGCCAAGAACGGCCGCCTGGTGACGGTATCCGAGGGTG
AAGCCTTGATTAGCCGCTACAAGATCGTAAAGAGCGAAACCGGGCGGCCGGAGTACATCGAGATCGAGCT
AGCTGATTGGATGTACCGCGAGATCACAGAAGGCAAGAACCCGGACGTGCTGACGGTTCACCCCGATTAC
TTTTTGATCGATCCCGGCATCGGCCGTTTTCTCTACCGCCTGGCACGCCGCGCCGCAGGCAAGGCAGAAG
CCAGATGGTTGTTCAAGACGATCTACGAACGCAGTGGCAGCGCCGGAGAGTTCAAGAAGTTCTGTTTCAC
CGTGCGCAAGCTGATCGGGTCAAATGACCTGCCGGAGTACGATTTGAAGGAGGAGGCGGGGCAGGCTGGC
CCGATCCTAGTCATGCGCTACCGCAACCTGATCGAGGGCGAAGCATCCGCCGGTTCCTAATGTACGGAGC
AGATGCTAGGGCAAATTGCCCTAGCAGGGGAAAAAGGTCGAAAAGGACTCTTTCCTGTGGATAGCACGTA
CATTGGGAACCCAAAGCCGTACATTGGGAACCGGAACCCGTACATTGGGAACCCAAAGCCGTACATTGGG
AACCGGTCACACATGTAAGTGACTGATATAAAAGAGAAAAAAGGCGATTTTTCCGCCTAAAACTCTTTAA
AACTTATTAAAACTCTTAAAACCCGCCTGGCCTGTGCATAACTGTCTGGCCAGCGCACAGCCGAAGAGCT
GCAAAAAGCGCCTACCCTTCGGTCGCTGCGCTCCCTACGCCCCGCCGCTTCGCGTCGGCCTATCGCGGCC
GCTGGCCGCTCAAAAATGGCTGGCCTACGGCCAGGCAATCTACCAGGGCGCGGACAAGCCGCGCCGTCGC
CACTCGACCGCCGGCGCCCACATCAAGGCACCCTGCCTCGCGCGTTTCGGTGATGACGGTGAAAACCTCT
GACACATGCAGCTCCCGGTGACGGTCACAGCTTGTCTGTAAGCGGATGCCGGGAGCAGACAAGCCCGTCA
GGGCGCGTCAGCGGGTGTTGGCGGGTGTCGGGGCGCAGCCATGACCCAGTCACGTAGCGATAGCGGAGTG
TATACTGGCTTAACTATGCGGCATCAGAGCAGATTGTACTGAGAGTGCACCATATGCGGTGTGAAATACC
GCACAGATGCGTAAGGAGAAAATACCGCATCAGGCGCTCTTCCGCTTCCTCGCTCACTGACTCGCTGCGC
TCGGTCGTTCGGCTGCGGCGAGCGGTATCAGCTCACTCAAAGGCGGTAATACGGTTATCCACAGAATCAG
GGGATAACGCAGGAAAGAACATGTGAGCAAAAGGCCAGCAAAAGGCCAGGAACCGTAAAAAGGCCGCGTT
GCTGGCGTTTTTCCATAGGCTCCGCCCCCCTGACGAGCATCACAAAAATCGACGCTCAAGTCAGAGGTGG
CGAAACCCGACAGGACTATAAAGATACCAGGCGTTTCCCCCTGGAAGCTCCCTCGTGCGCTCTCCTGTTC
CGACCCTGCCGCTTACCGGATACCTGTCCGCCTTTCTCCCTTCGGGAAGCGTGGCGCTTTCTCATAGCTC
ACGCTGTAGGTATCTCAGTTCGGTGTAGGTCGTTCGCTCCAAGCTGGGCTGTGTGCACGAACCCCCCGTT
CAGCCCGACCGCTGCGCCTTATCCGGTAACTATCGTCTTGAGTCCAACCCGGTAAGACACGACTTATCGC
CACTGGCAGCAGCCACTGGTAACAGGATTAGCAGAGCGAGGTATGTAGGCGGTGCTACAGAGTTCTTGAA
GTGGTGGCCTAACTACGGCTACACTAGAAGGACAGTATTTGGTATCTGCGCTCTGCTGAAGCCAGTTACC
TTCGGAAAAAGAGTTGGTAGCTCTTGATCCGGCAAACAAACCACCGCTGGTAGCGGTGGTTTTTTTGTTT
GCAAGCAGCAGATTACGCGCAGAAAAAAAGGATCTCAAGAAGATCCTTTGATCTTTTCTACGGGGTCTGA
CGCTCAGTGGAACGAAAACTCACGTTAAGGGATTTTGGTCATGCATTCTAGGTGATTAGAAAAACTCATC
GAGCATCAAATGAAACTGCAATTTATTCATATCAGGATTATCAATACCATATTTTTGAAAAAGCCGTTTC
TGTAATGAAGGAGAAAACTCACCGAGGCAGTTCCATAGGATGGCAAGATCCTGGTATCGGTCTGCGATTC
CGACTCGTCCAACATCAATACAACCTATTAATTTCCCCTCGTCAAAAATAAGGTTATCAAGTGAGAAATC
ACCATGAGTGACGACTGAATCCGGTGAGAATGGCAAAAGTTTATGCATTTCTTTCCAGACTTGTTCAACA
GGCCAGCCATTACGCTCGTCATCAAAATCACTCGCATCAACCAAACCGTTATTCATTCGTGATTGCGCCT
GAGCGAGTCGAAATACGCGATCGCTGTTAAAAGGACAATTACAAACAGGAATCGAATGCAACCGGCGCAG
GAACACTGCCAGCGCATCAACAATATTTTCACCTGAATCAGGATATTCTTCTAATACCTGGAATGCTGTT
TTCCCTGGGATCGCAGTGGTGAGTAACCATGCATCATCAGGAGTACGGATAAAATGCTTGATGGTCGGAA
GAGGCATAAATTCCGTCAGCCAGTTTAGTCTGACCATCTCATCTGTAACATCATTGGCAACGCTACCTTT
GCCATGTTTCAGAAACAACTCTGGCGCATCGGGCTTCCCATACAATCGGTAGATTGTCGCACCTGATTGC
CCGACATTATCGCGAGCCCATTTATACCCATATAAATCAGCATCCATGTTGGAATTTAATCGCGGCCTTG
AGCAAGACGTTTCCCGTTGAATATGGCTCATAACAGAACTTATTATTTCCTTCCTCTTTTCTACAGTATT
TAAAGATACCCCAAGAAGCTAATTATAACAAGACGAACTCCAATTCACTGTTCCTTGCATTCTAAAACCT
TAAATACCAGAAAACAGCTTTTTCAAAGTTGTTTTCAAAGTTGGCGTATAACATAGTATCGACGGAGCCG
ATTTTGAAACCGCGGTGATCACAGGCAGCAACGCTCTGTCATCGTTACAATCAACATGCTACCCTCCGCG
AGATCATCCGTGTTTCAAACCCGGCAGCTTAGTTGCCGTTCTTCCGAATAGCATCGGTAACATGAGCAAA
GTCTGCCGCCTTACAACGGCTCTCCCGCTGACGCCGTCCCGGACTGATGGGCTGCCTGTATCGAGTGGTG
ATTTTGTGCCGAGCTGCCGGTCGGGGAGCTGTTGGCTGGCTGGTGGCAGGATATATTGTGGTGTAAACA
